>Addgene plasmid #175927 | pDL190 | addgene full sequence | sequence record 375417 | Addgene NGS Result
GTTAACGCTAGCATGGATCTCGGGCCCCAAATAATGATTTTATTTTGACTGATAGTGACCTGTTCGTTGC
AACAAATTGATGAGCAATGCTTTTTTATAATGCCAACTTTGTACAAAAAAGCAGGCTTCGAAGGAGATAG
AACCATGGCGAATGAGGGGTTCGGGTCTCTCAAGTACTTCATGTTTGTCTGTACAGCACCATGCATGACT
TTTGTGGAAGGAGCAATGCCGAGTGTGCAAAGATTAAATCTAAGGTTCAATGCCAACGAGTTCAAGCAGT
ATGACTCTAAGGAGACAGGGTTGGAACACTTGGTCGCCCTTGCAGAGATCTCTGCAAGAATTGGGGGCAC
TGATGATGATGAATCAAACAAAACTGAAGTGGAGTCTGCCTTGAGGACTGCAATTCGCAAGCATCCGACG
CCGAGCACTCTTATGGTTGATATACAATGGGTGGATTGGATCTTTGGTGCTGAAGGGAGAGACTTGGATG
AAGATTTGGCACAACAAGATGATCACGGGTTTTGTATGCTACCGGAATCCTCTTCACGTCTTCAGAGTAG
AGAGATAAGTATCGAAGAAGACATGCCCACCGGTGCGGAAGGGACGGTGATTGTGCCCCACACAATGGAG
CAGTTCGCCCTCCACATGAGCCAAGCCAAGCAATCCCACAAGCTCGTAGTCATCCAGTTCACTACTTCCC
GGTGCCCTGCTTCACGCTACATCGCGCCAGCTTTCACCGAGTATGCGAAGGAGTTCGCTGGTGCGGTTTT
CATTAAGGTCAATGTCGACAGCGATGAGCTGGAGAGTGTTACGGACTGGTATGACATCGAAGGGATAGTG
CCAACATTTTTCTTCGTCAAGGATGGGGAGAAGATTGACAAGATTCCTGGTGCTAACAAGGAGTTGCTCC
GAGCCAAAATTCGAAGGCACACAGCTTCTCCTTACTTCCTCCGTGACCCAGCTTTCTTGTACAAAGTTGG
CATTATAAGAAAGCATTGCTTATCAATTTGTTGCAACGAACAGGTCACTATCAGTCAAAATAAAATCATT
ATTTGCCATCCAGCTGCAGCTCTGGCCCGTGTCTCAAAATCTCTGATGTTACATTGCACAAGATAAAAAT
ATATCATCATGAACAATAAAACTGTCTGCTTACATAAACAGTAATACAAGGGGTGTTATGAGCCATATTC
AACGGGAAACGTCGAGGCCGCGATTAAATTCCAACATGGATGCTGATTTATATGGGTATAAATGGGCTCG
CGATAATGTCGGGCAATCAGGTGCGACAATCTATCGCTTGTATGGGAAGCCCGATGCGCCAGAGTTGTTT
CTGAAACATGGCAAAGGTAGCGTTGCCAATGATGTTACAGATGAGATGGTCAGACTAAACTGGCTGACGG
AATTTATGCCTCTTCCGACCATCAAGCATTTTATCCGTACTCCTGATGATGCATGGTTACTCACCACTGC
GATCCCCGGAAAAACAGCATTCCAGGTATTAGAAGAATATCCTGATTCAGGTGAAAATATTGTTGATGCG
CTGGCAGTGTTCCTGCGCCGGTTGCATTCGATTCCTGTTTGTAATTGTCCTTTTAACAGCGATCGCGTAT
TTCGTCTCGCTCAGGCGCAATCACGAATGAATAACGGTTTGGTTGATGCGAGTGATTTTGATGACGAGCG
TAATGGCTGGCCTGTTGAACAAGTCTGGAAAGAAATGCATAAACTTTTGCCATTCTCACCGGATTCAGTC
GTCACTCATGGTGATTTCTCACTTGATAACCTTATTTTTGACGAGGGGAAATTAGGCCGGGAAGCCGATC
TCGGCTTGAACGAATTGTTAGGTGGCGGTACTTGGGTCGATATCAAAGTGCATCACTTCTTCCCGTATGC
CCAACTTTGTATAGAGAGCCACTGCGGGATCGTCACCGTAATCTGCTTGCACGTAGATCACATAAGCACC
AAGCGCGTTGGCCTCATGCTTGAGGAGATTGATGAGCGCGGTGGCAATGCCCTGCCTCCGGTGCTCGCCG
GAGACTGCGAGATCATAGATATAGATCTCACTACGCGGCTGCTCAAACTTGGGCAGAACGTAAGCCGCGA
GAGCGCCAACAACCGCTTCTTGGTCGAAGGCAGCAAGCGCGATGAATGTCTTACTACGGAGCAAGTTCCC
GAGGTAATCGGAGTCCGGCTGATGTTGGGAGTAGGTGGCTACGTCTCCGAACTCACGACCGAAAAGATCA
AGAGCAGCCCGCATGGATTTGACTTGGTCAGGGCCGAGCCTACATGTGCGAATGATGCCCATACTTGAGC
CACCTAACTTTGTTTTAGGGCGACTGCCCTGCTGCGTAACATCGTTGCTGCTGCGTAACATCGTTGCTGC
TCCATAACATCAAACATCGACCCACGGCGTAACGCGCTTGCTGCTTGGATGCCCGAGGCATAGACTGTAC
AAAAAAACAGTCATAACAAGCCATGAAAACCGCCACTGCGCCGTTACCACCGCTGCGTTCGGTCAAGGTT
CTGGACCAGTTGCGTGAGCGCATACGCTACTTGCATTACAGTTTACGAACCGAACAGGCTTATGTCAACT
GGGTTCGTGCCTTCATCCGTTTCCACGGTGTGCGTCACCCGGCAACCTTGGGCAGCAGCGAAGTCGAGGC
ATTTCTGTCCTGGCTGGCGAACGAGCGCAAGGTTTCGGTCTCCACGCATCGTCAGGCATTGGCGGCCTTG
CTGTTCTTCTACGGCAAGGTGCTGTGCACGGATCTGCCCTGGCTTCAGGAGATCGGAAGACCTCGGCCGT
CGCGGCGCTTGCCGGTGGTGCTGACCCCGGATGAAGTGGTTCGCATCCTCGGTTTTCTGGAAGGCGAGCA
TCGTTTGTTCGCCCAGGACTCTAGCTATAGTTCTAGTGGTTGGCTACTAATAGGTTGTATTGATGTTGGA
CGAGTCGGAATCGCAGACCGATACCAGGATCTTGCCATCCTATGGAACTGCCTCGGTGAGTTTTCTCCTT
CATTACAGAAACGGCTTTTTCAAAAATATGGTATTGATAATCCTGATATGAATAAATTGCAGTTTCATTT
GATGCTCGATGAGTTTTTCTAATCAGAATTGGTTAATTGGTTGTAACACTGGCAGAGCATTACGCTGACT
TGACGGGACGGCGCAAGCTCATGACCAAAATCCCTTAACGTGAGTTTTCGTTCCACTGAGCGTCAGACCC
CGTAGAAAAGATCAAAGGATCTTCTTGAGATCCTTTTTTTCTGCGCGTAATCTGCTGCTTGCAAACAAAA
AAACCACCGCTACCAGCGGTGGTTTGTTTGCCGGATCAAGAGCTACCAACTCTTTTTCCGAAGGTAACTG
GCTTCAGCAGAGCGCAGATACCAAATACTGTTCTTCTAGTGTAGCCGTAGTTAGGCCACCACTTCAAGAA
CTCTGTAGCACCGCCTACATACCTCGCTCTGCTAATCCTGTTACCAGTGGCTGCTGCCAGTGGCGATAAG
TCGTGTCTTACCGGGTTGGACTCAAGACGATAGTTACCGGATAAGGCGCAGCGGTCGGGCTGAACGGGGG
GTTCGTGCACACAGCCCAGCTTGGAGCGAACGACCTACACCGAACTGAGATACCTACAGCGTGAGCTATG
AGAAAGCGCCACGCTTCCCGAAGGGAGAAAGGCGGACAGGTATCCGGTAAGCGGCAGGGTCGGAACAGGA
GAGCGCACGAGGGAGCTTCCAGGGGGAAACGCCTGGTATCTTTATAGTCCTGTCGGGTTTCGCCACCTCT
GACTTGAGCGTCGATTTTTGTGATGCTCGTCAGGGGGGCGGAGCCTATGGAAAAACGCCAGCAACGCGGC
CTTTTTACGGTTCCTGGCCTTTTGCTGGCCTTTTGCTCACATGTTCTTTCCTGCGTTATCCCCTGATTCT
GTGGATAACCGTATTACCGCTAGCCAGGAAGAGTTTGTAGAAACGCAAAAAGGCCATCCGTCAGGATGGC
CTTCTGCTTAGTTTGATGCCTGGCAGTTTATGGCGGGCGTCCTGCCCGCCACCCTCCGGGCCGTTGCTTC
ACAACGTTCAAATCCGCTCCCGGCGGATTTGTCCTACTCAGGAGAGCGTTCACCGACAAACAACAGATAA
AACGAAAGGCCCAGTCTTCCGACTGAGCCTTTCGTTTTATTTGATGCCTGGCAGTTCCCTACTCTCGC
Features (pLannotate 1.2.2; 10 found; start..end, strand, type, name):
     28..127     +  protein_bind   attL1: mutant version of attL; recombination site for the Gateway® LR reaction LR Clonase™
    956..1055    -  protein_bind   attL2: mutant version of attL; recombination site for the Gateway® LR reaction LR Clonase™
   1178..1804    +  CDS            KanR (fragment): aminoglycoside phosphotransferase; aph(3')-Ia; confers resistance to kanamycin in bacteria or G418 (Geneticin®) in eukaryotes
   1838..2371    -  CDS            GmR: gentamycin acetyltransferase; aacC1; confers resistance to gentamycin
   2560..2588    -  promoter       Pc promoter: intI1 (promoter lies within the coding sequence); class 1 integron promoter
   2566..2913    -  CDS            YPR2_ECOLX (fragment): Protein predicted: Swiss-Prot protein existence level 4. From Escherichia coli.
   2918..3102    +  CDS            KanR (fragment): aminoglycoside phosphotransferase; aph(3')-Ia; confers resistance to kanamycin in bacteria or G418 (Geneticin®) in eukaryotes
   3245..3833    +  rep_origin     ori: high-copy-number ColE1/pMB1/pBR322/pUC origin of replication
   3968..3995    -  terminator     rrnB T2 terminator: transcription terminator T2 from the E. coli rrnB gene
   4127..4170    +  terminator     rrnB T1 terminator: Escherichia coli rrnB; transcription terminator T1 from the E. coli rrnB gene
