[The description below was written by a language model from this plasmid's Addgene catalogue record and pLannotate feature annotations shown in this document.]
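Description:
pDL190 is a Gateway entry clone built in the pDONR207 donor backbone (recorded as "pDONOR207"). It is a small bacterial plasmid of about 4.2 kb, intended as a substrate for LR recombination rather than for expression in its own right. It replicates in E. coli from a high-copy ColE1/pUC-type origin and is selected with gentamicin. Resistance comes from the aacC1 gentamicin acetyltransferase gene, which is driven by the class 1 integron Pc promoter. The feature table also lists two separated fragments of a kanamycin resistance gene flanking this gentamicin cassette. These look like remnants of a disrupted marker in the backbone, and the record does not list kanamycin as a selection. The rrnB T1 and T2 terminators sit upstream of the recombination cassette, where they insulate the insert from read-through transcription originating in the backbone.

The payload lies between attL1 and attL2, which bracket roughly 830 bp of sequence that the automated annotation leaves unlabelled. The catalogue names this insert only as ID#72 from rice (Oryza sativa). The associated publication title indicates that it belongs to a toolkit of integrated domains from plant NLR immune receptors, used to search for the host targets of pathogen effectors. The record does not state which protein domain ID#72 represents, and no promoter, tag or reporter is annotated around it. In use, LR Clonase recombines the attL sites with the attR sites of a destination vector, moving the insert directionally into whatever expression context that vector provides. The record does not specify the destination vectors or the downstream assays.
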