Addgene plasmid #175927: pDL190
Purpose: pENTRY for Gateway LR reaction
Depositing lab: Nemo Peeters. Depositing organization: CNRS UMR 2594, INRA UMR 0441, Laboratoire des Interactions Plantes Micro-organismes (LIPM). Publication: An NLR integrated domain toolkit to identify plant pathogen effector targets. Landry D, Mila I, Sabbagh CRR, Zaffuto M, Pouzet C, Tremousaygue D, Dabos P, Deslandes L, Peeters N. Plant J. 2023 Sep;115(5):1443-1457. doi: 10.1111/tpj.16331. Epub 2023 Jul 24. PubMed 37248633.
Backbone
  Vector backbone: pDONOR207
  Vector type: pENTRY clone
Growth in bacteria
  Bacterial resistance: Gentamicin, 10 μg/mL
  Growth temperature: 37°C
  Growth strain: DH5alpha
  Copy number: High Copy
Gene/Insert
  Gene/Insert name: ID#72
  Species: Oryzae sativa
  Cloning method: Gateway Cloning
  Sequencing primers: 5′ n/a
Terms and licenses: Academic/Nonprofit Terms; Industry Terms: Not Available to Industry
Depositor comments: Please visit https://www.biorxiv.org/content/10.1101/2021.08.23.457316v2 for bioRxiv preprint.
How to cite: pDL190 was a gift from Nemo Peeters (Addgene plasmid # 175927 ; http://n2t.net/addgene:175927 ; RRID:Addgene_175927)
